Addgene plasmid #80400: pVH016
Purpose: No anti-scaffold control with 3xFLAG tags for Western blots. Contains pBAD-CusR (response regulator) and pCusR-GFP(3xFLAG).
Depositing lab: Richard Murray. Depositing organization: California Institute of Technology. Publication: Design and implementation of a biomolecular concentration tracker. Hsiao V, de los Santos EL, Whitaker WR, Dueber JE, Murray RM. ACS Synth Biol. 2015 Feb 20;4(2):150-61. doi: 10.1021/sb500024b. Epub 2014 May 15. PubMed 24847683.
Backbone
  Vector backbone: pBBR1
  Backbone size w/o insert (bp): 6100
  Total vector size (bp): 9365
  Vector type: Bacterial Expression, Synthetic Biology
Growth in bacteria
  Bacterial resistance: Kanamycin, 50 μg/mL
  Growth temperature: 37°C
  Growth strain: JM109
  Copy number: High Copy
Gene/Insert 1
  Gene/Insert name: ffGFP-3xFLAG
  Insert size (bp): 777
  Tag / fusion protein: C-terminal 3xFLAG tag
Gene/Insert 2
  Gene/Insert name: CusR
  Insert size (bp): 836
  Entrez Gene: cusR (a.k.a. b0571, ECK0563, ylcA)
  Tag / fusion protein: C-terminal LZx domain
Gene/Insert 3
  Gene/Insert name: AraC
  Insert size (bp): 879
  Entrez Gene: araC (a.k.a. b0064, ECK0065)
Terms and licenses: Academic/Nonprofit Terms; Industry Terms: Not Available to Industry
How to cite: pVH016 was a gift from Richard Murray (Addgene plasmid # 80400 ; http://n2t.net/addgene:80400 ; RRID:Addgene_80400)
