[The description below was written by a language model from this plasmid's Addgene catalogue record and pLannotate feature annotations shown in this document.]
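Description:
pVH016 is a 9,365 bp bacterial expression plasmid for synthetic biology work in E. coli, built on the broad-host-range pBBR1 backbone. It replicates from the pBBR1 oriV with its cognate Rep protein and is selected with kanamycin through the Tn5-derived neo (nptII) gene. The many partial features in the annotation (lacZα, lac promoter/operator, T3 and T7 promoters, and fragments of CmR, TcR, ble, lacI, tnpA and an M13 origin) look like remnants of the parental cloning vector rather than functional parts of the circuit. Four tandem rrnB T1 terminators sit upstream of the araC gene, presumably insulating the circuit from read-through transcription.

The payload is a two-module circuit. In the first, araC is transcribed divergently from the araBAD promoter, which gives arabinose-inducible expression of CusR, the response regulator of the E. coli CusS/CusR copper/silver two-component system. CusR carries a C-terminal LZx leucine-zipper domain, which the annotation tool picks up as a fragment resembling the rat bZIP protein Tef. This unit ends with rrnB T1 and T7Te terminators. In the second module, superfolder GFP with a C-terminal 3xFLAG tag is placed under a CusR-responsive promoter according to the catalogue entry; that promoter is not annotated in the feature table but would fall in the gap just upstream of the GFP coding sequence. GFP output therefore reports CusR activity, and the FLAG epitope allows the protein to be quantified by immunoblot.

The record describes the plasmid as the "no anti-scaffold" control, with 3xFLAG tags for Western blots, in a study that built a biomolecular concentration tracker. It carries the regulator and reporter but lacks the anti-scaffold component present in the related constructs.
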