Features (pLannotate 1.2.2; 31 found; start..end, strand, type, name):
    132..1010    -  CDS            araC: L-arabinose regulatory protein; araC
   1037..1321    +  promoter       araBAD promoter: araBAD; promoter of the L-arabinose operon of E. coli; the araC regulatory gene is transcribed in the opposite direction (Guzman et al., 1995)
   1355..2035    +  CDS            cusR: CUSR_ECOLI - Also known as ylcA. Experimental evidence at protein level: Swiss-Prot protein existence level 1. Member of the two-component regulatory system CusS/CusR involved in response to copper and silver. Activates the expression of cusCFBA, hiuH and plasmid pRJ1004 gene pcoE in response to increasing levels of copper or silver ions. Can also increase the basal-level expression of copper resistance gene operon pcoABCD. From Escherichia coli (strain K12).
   2069..2191    +  CDS            Tef (fragment): TEF_RAT - Experimental evidence at protein level: Swiss-Prot protein existence level 1. Transcription factor that binds to and transactivates the TSHB promoter. Binds to a minimal DNA-binding sequence 5'- [TC][AG][AG]TTA[TC][AG]-3'. From Rattus norvegicus (Rat).
   2218..2289    +  terminator     rrnB T1 terminator: transcription terminator T1 from the E. coli rrnB gene
   2305..2332    +  terminator     T7Te terminator: phage T7 early transcription terminator
   2482..3195    +  CDS            superfolder GFP: GFP variant that folds robustly even when fused to poorly folded proteins (Pédelacq et al., 2006)
   3196..3261    +  CDS            3xFLAG: three tandem FLAG® epitope tags, followed by an enterokinase cleavage site
   3326..3343    +  CDS            capTEV™ (fragment): composite tag for in vivo biotinylation, TEV protease cleavage, and 6xHis tagging
   3450..3565    +  ncRNA          5S rRNA: Accession: RF00001 - 5S ribosomal RNA
   3569..3615    +  terminator     rrnB T1 terminator: transcription terminator T1 from the E. coli rrnB gene
   3659..3677    -  promoter       T3 promoter: promoter for bacteriophage T3 RNA polymerase
   3722..3738    -  protein_bind   lac operator: The lac repressor binds to the lac operator to inhibit transcription in E. coli. This inhibition can be relieved by adding lactose or isopropyl-β-D-thiogalactopyranoside (IPTG). lac repressor encoded by lacI
   3746..3776    -  promoter       lac promoter: promoter for the E. coli lac operon
   3791..3812    -  protein_bind   CAP binding site: CAP binding activates transcription in the presence of cAMP. E. coli catabolite activator protein
   3825..3917    -  CDS            lacI (fragment): lac repressor; lacI; The lac repressor binds to the lac operator to inhibit transcription in E. coli. This inhibition can be relieved by adding lactose or isopropyl-β-D-thiogalactopyranoside (IPTG).
   3928..4044    -  CDS            CmR (fragment): chloramphenicol acetyltransferase; cat; confers resistance to chloramphenicol
   4044..4196    -  CDS            ble (fragment): BLE_KLEPN - Experimental evidence at protein level: Swiss-Prot protein existence level 1. Binding protein with a strong affinity to the bleomycin family of antibiotics. Binds to CL990; an antimitotic-antibiotic compound. From Klebsiella pneumoniae.
   4220..5011    -  CDS            neo: KKA2_KLEPN - Also known as kan, nptII. Experimental evidence at protein level: Swiss-Prot protein existence level 1. Resistance to kanamycin, neomycin, paromomycin, ribostamycin, butirosin and gentamicin B. From Klebsiella pneumoniae.
   5043..5327    -  CDS            tnpA (fragment): TN5P_ECOLX - Also known as tnp. Experimental evidence at protein level: Swiss-Prot protein existence level 1. Mediates transposition of transposon Tn5 by a 'cut and paste' mechanism. First, the monomeric transposase binds the 19 bp inverted DNA repeats flanking the transposon. Then, dimerization of the DNA- bound transposase creates a synaptic DNA complex. After nicking of the first DNA strand, excision of the transposon proceeds through a series of intermediates. The transposase then mediates the insertion of the transposon at a new site by strand transfer. The activity of the wild- type tran
   6491..7260    +  rep_origin     pBBR1 oriV: replication origin of the broad-host-range plasmid pBBR1 from Bordetella bronchiseptica; requires the pBBR1 Rep protein for replication
   7261..7923    +  CDS            pBBR1 Rep: replication protein for the broad-host-range plasmid pBBR1 from Bordetella bronchiseptica
   7984..8053    +  CDS            TcR (fragment): tetracycline efflux protein; tet; confers resistance to tetracycline
   8382..8411    -  CDS            CmR (fragment): chloramphenicol acetyltransferase confers resistance to chloramphenicol
   8411..8489    +  rep_origin     M13 ori (fragment): M13 bacteriophage origin of replication; arrow indicates direction of (+) strand synthesis
   8493..8648    -  CDS            lacZα (fragment): LacZα fragment of β-galactosidase; lacZ fragment
   8656..8674    +  promoter       T7 promoter: promoter for bacteriophage T7 RNA polymerase
   8715..8801    +  terminator     rrnB T1 terminator: Escherichia coli rrnB; transcription terminator T1 from the E. coli rrnB gene
   8896..8982    +  terminator     rrnB T1 terminator: Escherichia coli rrnB; transcription terminator T1 from the E. coli rrnB gene
   9077..9163    +  terminator     rrnB T1 terminator: Escherichia coli rrnB; transcription terminator T1 from the E. coli rrnB gene
   9258..9344    +  terminator     rrnB T1 terminator: Escherichia coli rrnB; transcription terminator T1 from the E. coli rrnB gene
>Addgene plasmid #80400 | pVH016 | depositor full sequence | sequence record 155905 | pVH016 sequence 9365 bps
GTTGCGAAGCAACGGCCCGGAGGGTGGCGGGCAGGACGCCCGCCATAAACTGCCAGGAATTGGGGATCGG
AAGCTGAATTCACTAGTCTATGCTACTCCATCGAGCCGTCAATTGTCTGATTCGTTACCAATTATGACAA
CTTGACGGCTACATCATTCACTTTTTCTTCACAACCGGCACGGAACTCGCTCGGGCTGGCCCCGGTGCAT
TTTTTAAATACCCGCGAGAAATAGAGTTGATCGTCAAAACCAACATTGCGACCGACGGTGGCGATAGGCA
TCCGGGTGGTGCTCAAAAGCAGCTTCGCCTGGCTGATACGTTGGTCCTCGCGCCAGCTTAAGACGCTAAT
CCCTAACTGCTGGCGGAAAAGATGTGACAGACGCGACGGCGACAAGCAAACATGCTGTGCGACGCTGGCG
ATATCAAAATTGCTGTCTGCCAGGTGATCGCTGATGTACTGACAAGCCTCGCGTACCCGATTATCCATCG
GTGGATGGAGCGACTCGTTAATCGCTTCCATGCGCCGCAGTAACAATTGCTCAAGCAGATTTATCGCCAG
CAGCTCCGAATAGCGCCCTTCCCCTTGCCCGGCGTTAATGATTTGCCCAAACAGGTCGCTGAAATGCGGC
TGGTGCGCTTCATCCGGGCGAAAGAACCCCGTATTGGCAAATATTGACGGCCAGTTAAGCCATTCATGCC
AGTAGGCGCGCGGACGAAAGTAAACCCACTGGTGATACCATTCGCGAGCCTCCGGATGACGACCGTAGTG
ATGAATCTCTCCTGGCGGGAACAGCAAAATATCACCCGGTCGGCAAACAAATTCTCGTCCCTGATTTTTC
ACCACCCCCTGACCGCGAATGGTGAGATTGAGAATATAACCTTTCATTCCCAGCGGTCGGTCGATAAAAA
AATCGAGATAACCGTTGGCCTCAATCGGCGTTAAACCCGCCACCAGATGGGCATTAAACGAGTATCCCGG
CAGCAGGGGATCATTTTGCGCTTCAGCCATACTTTTCATACTCCCGCCATTCAGAGAAGAAACCAATTGT
CCATATTGCATCAGACATTGCCGTCACTGCGTCTTTTACTGGCTCTTCTCGCTAACCAAACCGGTAACCC
CGCTTATTAAAAGCATTCTGTAACAAAGCGGGACCAAAGCCATGACAAAAACGCGTAACAAAAGTGTCTA
TAATCACGGCAGAAAAGTCCACATTGATTATTTGCACGGCGTCACACTTTGCTATGCCATAGCATTTTTA
TCCATAAGATTAGCGGATCTTACCTGACGCTTTTTATCGCAACTCTCTACTGTTTCTCCATACCCGCTAG
CGGTACCTCACGCGATACAGATCTATGAAACTGTTGATTGTCGAAGATGAAAAGAAAACCGGAGAATACT
TGACCAAAGGGTTAACCGAAGCCGGTTTTGTGGTCGATTTGGCCGACAACGGGCTGAATGGCTACCATCT
GGCGATGACCGGTGATTATGATCTGATAATCCTCGATATTATGCTGCCGGACGTGAACGGCTGGGATATC
GTGCGCATGTTACGCTCCGCCAATAAAGGGATGCCGATTCTGTTGCTTACCGCGCTTGGCACCATTGAAC
ATCGCGTCAAGGGGCTGGAGTTGGGGGCAGATGACTACCTGGTGAAGCCATTCGCTTTTGCTGAACTGCT
GGCGCGGGTGCGCACATTACTGCGGCGCGGGGCGGCGGTGATTATCGAAAGTCAGTTTCAGGTTGCCGAT
TTGATGGTCGATCTCGTCAGCCGCAAAGTCACCCGCAGCGGCACGCGCATCACTTTGACCAGTAAAGAGT
TTACTCTGCTGGAGTTCTTCCTTCGCCATCAGGGCGAAGTGCTGCCCCGCTCGCTTATCGCCTCGCAGGT
ATGGGACATGAATTTTGACAGCGATACCAATGCTATTGATGTGGCGGTGAAGCGGCTGCGCGGCAAAATC
GACAACGACTTTGAGCCGAAGCTAATTCAGACCGTGCGCGGCGTGGGTTACATGCTTGAGGTGCCGGATG
GTCAGGGATCTGGGTCCGGCAGCGGTGGATCTCTGGAAATCCGCGCAGCGTTTCTTGAAAAAGAAAACAC
CGCACTGCGTACCCGCGCGGCCGAACTCCGTAAACGTGTGGGCCGGTGCCGCAACATTGTATCCAAATAC
GAAACCCGATACGGCCCGCTTTAAGGATCCTGACTCGAGCCAGGCATCAAATAAAACGAAAGGCTCAGTC
GAAAGACTGGGCCTTTCGTTTTATCTGTTGTTTGTCGGTGAACGCTCTCTACTAGAGTCACACTGGCTCA
CCTTCGGGTGGGCCTTTCTGCGTTTATACCGCGGCCTAGGATTGGCAAAATGACAATTTTGTCATTTTTC
TGTCACCGGAAAATCAGAGCCTGGCGAGTAAAGTTGGCGGCATAAAATCACCAGAAATTATGAGCTCATA
CATTCGTAAGAAACGGGCGCAGGAGGATTAGATGCGTAAAGGCGAAGAGCTGTTCACTGGTGTCGTCCCT
ATTCTGGTGGAACTGGATGGTGATGTCAACGGTCATAAGTTTTCCGTGCGTGGCGAGGGTGAAGGTGACG
CAACTAATGGTAAACTGACGCTGAAGTTCATCTGTACTACTGGTAAACTGCCGGTTCCTTGGCCGACTCT
GGTAACGACGCTGACTTATGGTGTTCAGTGCTTTGCTCGTTATCCGGACCATATGAAGCAGCATGACTTC
TTCAAGTCCGCCATGCCGGAAGGCTATGTGCAGGAACGCACGATTTCCTTTAAGGATGACGGCACGTACA
AAACGCGTGCGGAAGTGAAATTTGAAGGCGATACCCTGGTAAACCGCATTGAGCTGAAAGGCATTGACTT
TAAAGAAGACGGCAATATCCTGGGCCATAAGCTGGAATACAATTTTAACAGCCACAATGTTTACATCACC
GCCGATAAACAAAAAAATGGCATTAAAGCGAATTTTAAAATTCGCCACAACGTGGAGGATGGCAGCGTGC
AGCTGGCTGATCACTACCAGCAAAACACTCCAATCGGTGATGGTCCTGTTCTGCTGCCAGACAATCACTA
TCTGAGCACGCAAAGCGTTCTGTCTAAAGATCCGAACGAGAAACGCGATCATATGGTTCTGCTGGAGTTC
GTAACCGCAGCGGGCATCACGCATGGTATGGATGAACTGTACAAAGACTACAAGGACCATGACGGTGATT
ACAAGGATCATGACATCGACTACAAGGATGACGATGACAAGTAGTGAGAAGCTTGGGCCCGAACAAAAAC
TCATCTCAGAAGAGGATCTGAATAGCGCCGTCGACCATCATCATCATCATCATTGAGTTTAAACGGTCTC
CAGCTTGGCTGTTTTGGCGGATGAGAGAAGATTTTCAGCCTGATACAGATTAAATCAGAACGCAGAAGCG
GTCTGATAAAACAGAATTTGCCTGGCGGCAGTAGCGCGGTGGTCCCACCTGACCCCATGCCGAACTCAGA
AGTGAAACGCCGTAGCGCCGATGGTAGTGTGGGGTCTCCCCATGCGAGAGTAGGGAACTGCCAGGCATCA
AATAAAACGAAAGGCTCAGTCGAAAGACTGGGCCTTTCGTTTTATCTGTTGTTTGTCGGTGAACTAATTT
CTAGACCAGCTTTTGTTCCCTTTAGTGAGGGTTAATTGCGCGCTTGGCGTAATCATGGTCATAGCTGTTT
CCTGTGTGAAATTGTTATCCGCTCACAATTCCACACAACATACGAGCCGGAAGCATAAAGTGTAAAGCCT
GGGGTGCCTAATGAGTGAGCTAACTCACATTAATTGCGTTGCGCTCACTGCCCGCTTTCCAGTCGGGAAA
CCTGTCGTGCCAGCTGCATTAATGAATCGGCCAACGCGCGGGGAGAGGCGGTTTGCGTATTGGGCGCATG
CATAAAAACTGTTGTAATTCATTAAGCATTCTGCCGACATGGAAGCCATCACAAACGGCATGATGAACCT
GAATCGCCAGCGGCATCAGCACCTTGTCGCCTTGCGTATAATATTTGCCCATGGGGGTGGGCGAAGAACT
CCAGCATGAGATCCCCGCGCTGGAGGATCATCCAGCCGGCGTCCCGGAAAACGATTCCGAAGCCCAACCT
TTCATAGAAGGCGGCGGTGGAATCGAAATCTCGTGATGGCAGGTTGGGCGTCGCTTGGTCGGTCATTTCG
AACCCCAGAGTCCCGCTCAGAAGAACTCGTCAAGAAGGCGATAGAAGGCGATGCGCTGCGAATCGGGAGC
GGCGATACCGTAAAGCACGAGGAAGCGGTCAGCCCATTCGCCGCCAAGCTCTTCAGCAATATCACGGGTA
GCCAACGCTATGTCCTGATAGCGGTCCGCCACACCCAGCCGGCCACAGTCGATGAATCCAGAAAAGCGGC
CATTTTCCACCATGATATTCGGCAAGCAGGCATCGCCATGGGTCACGACGAGATCCTCGCCGTCGGGCAT
GCGCGCCTTGAGCCTGGCGAACAGTTCGGCTGGCGCGAGCCCCTGATGCTCTTCGTCCAGATCATCCTGA
TCGACAAGACCGGCTTCCATCCGAGTACGTGCTCGCTCGATGCGATGTTTCGCTTGGTGGTCGAATGGGC
AGGTAGCCGGATCAAGCGTATGCAGCCGCCGCATTGCATCAGCCATGATGGATACTTTCTCGGCAGGAGC
AAGGTGAGATGACAGGAGATCCTGCCCCGGCACTTCGCCCAATAGCAGCCAGTCCCTTCCCGCTTCAGTG
ACAACGTCGAGCACAGCTGCGCAAGGAACGCCCGTCGTGGCCAGCCACGATAGCCGCGCTGCCTCGTCCT
GCAGTTCATTCAGGGCACCGGACAGGTCGGTCTTGACAAAAAGAACCGGGCGCCCCTGCGCTGACAGCCG
GAACACGGCGGCATCAGAGCAGCCGATTGTCTGTTGTGCCCAGTCATAGCCGAATAGCCTCTCCACCCAA
GCGGCCGGAGAACCTGCGTGCAATCCATCTTGTTCAATCATGCGAAACGATCCTCATCCTGTCTCTTGAT
CAGATTTTGATCCCCTGCGCCATCAGATCCTTGGCGGCAAGAAAGCCATCCAGTTTACTTTGCAGGGCTT
CCCAACCTTACCAGAGGGCGCCCCAGCTGGCAATTCCGGTTCGCTTGCTGTCCATAAAACCGCCCAGTCT
AGCTATCGCCATGTAAGCCCACTGCAAGCTACCTGCTTTCTCTTTGCGCTTGCGTTTTCCCTTGTCCAGA
TAGCCCAGTAGCTGACATTCATCCCAGGTGGCACTTTTCGGGGAAATGTGCGCGCCCGCGTTCCTGCTGG
CGCTGGGCCTGTTTCTGGCGCTGGACTTCCCGCTGTTCCGTCAGCAGCTTTTCGCCCACGGCCTTGATGA
TCGCGGCGGCCTTGGCCTGCATATCCCGATTCAACGGCCCCAGGGCGTCCAGAACGGGCTTCAGGCGCTC
CCGAAGGTCTCGGGCCGTCTCTTGGGCTTGATCGGCCTTCTTGCGCATCTCACGCGCTCCTGCGGCGGCC
TGTAGGGCAGGCTCATACCCCTGCCGAACCGCTTTTGTCAGCCGGTCGGCCACGGCTTCCGGCGTCTCAA
CGCGCTTTGAGATTCCCAGCTTTTCGGCCAATCCCTGCGGTGCATAGGCGCGTGGCTCGACCGCTTGCGG
GCTGATGGTGACGTGGCCCACTGGTGGCCGCTCCAGGGCCTCGTAGAACGCCTGAATGCGCGTGTGACGT
GCCTTGCTGCCCTCGATGCCCCGTTGCAGCCCTAGATCGGCCACAGCGGCCGCAAACGTGGTCTGGTCGC
GGGTCATCTGCGCTTTGTTGCCGATGAACTCCTTGGCCGACAGCCTGCCGTCCTGCGTCAGCGGCACCAC
GAACGCGGTCATGTGCGGGCTGGTTTCGTCACGGTGGATGCTGGCCGTCACGATGCGATCCGCCCCGTAC
TTGTCCGCCAGCCACTTGTGCGCCTTCTCGAAGAACGCCGCCTGCTGTTCTTGGCTGGCCGACTTCCACC
ATTCCGGGCTGGCCGTCATGACGTACTCGACCGCCAACACAGCGTCCTTGCGCCGCTTCTCTGGCAGCAA
CTCGCGCAGTCGGCCCATCGCTTCATCGGTGCTGCTGGCCGCCCAGTGCTCGTTCTCTGGCGTCCTGCTG
GCGTCAGCGTTGGGCGTCTCGCGCTCGCGGTAGGCGTGCTTGAGACTGGCCGCCACGTTGCCCATTTTCG
CCAGCTTCTTGCATCGCATGATCGCGTATGCCGCCATGCCTGCCCCTCCCTTTTGGTGTCCAACCGGCTC
GACGGGGGCAGCGCAAGGCGGTGCCTCCGGCGGGCCACTCAATGCTTGAGTATACTCACTAGACTTTGCT
TCGCAAAGTCGTGACCGCCTACGGCGGCTGCGGCGCCCTACGGGCTTGCTCTCCGGGCTTCGCCCTGCGC
GGTCGCTGCGCTCCCTTGCCAGCCCGTGGATATGTGGACGATGGCCGCGAGCGGCCACCGGCTGGCTCGC
TTCGCTCGGCCCGTGGACAACCCTGCTGGACAAGCTGATGGACAGGCTGCGCCTGCCCACGAGCTTGACC
ACAGGGATTGCCCACCGGCTACCCAGCCTTCGACCACATACCCACCGGCTCCAACTGCGCGGCCTGCGGC
CTTGCCCCATCAATTTTTTTAATTTTCTCTGGGGAAAAGCCTCCGGCCTGCGGCCTGCGCGCTTCGCTTG
CCGGTTGGACACCAAGTGGAAGGCGGGTCAAGGCTCGCGCAGCGACCGCGCAGCGGCTTGGCCTTGACGC
GCCTGGAACGACCCAAGCCTATGCGAGTGGGGGCAGTCGAAGGCGAAGCCCGCCCGCCTGCCCCCCGAGC
CTCACGGCGGCGAGTGCGGGGGTTCCAAGGGGGCAGCGCCACCTTGGGCAAGGCCGAAGGCCGCGCAGTC
GATCAACAAGCCCCGGAGGGGCCACTTTTTGCCGGAGGGGGAGCCGCGCCGAAGGCGTGGGGGAACCCCG
CAGGGGTGCCCTTCTTTGGGCACCAAAGAACTAGATATAGGGCGAAATGCGAAAGACTTAAAAATCAACA
ACTTAAAAAAGGGGGGTACGCAACAGCTCATTGCGGCACCCCCCGCAATAGCTCATTGCGTAGGTTAAAG
AAAATCTGTAATTGACTGCCACTTTTACGCAACGCATAATTGTTGTCGCGCTGCCGAAAAGTTGCAGCTG
ATTGCGCATGGTGCCGCAACCGTGCGGCACCCTACCGCATGGAGATAAGCATGGCCACGCAGTCCAGAGA
AATCGGCATTCAAGCCAAGAACAAGCCCGGTCACTGGGTGCAAACGGAACGCAAAGCGCATGAGGCGTGG
GCCGGGCTTATTGCGAGGAAACCCACGGCGGCAATGCTGCTGCATCACCTCGTGGCGCAGATGGGCCACC
AGAACGCCGTGGTGGTCAGCCAGAAGACACTTTCCAAGCTCATCGGACGTTCTTTGCGGACGGTCCAATA
CGCAGTCAAGGACTTGGTGGCCGAGCGCTGGATCTCCGTCGTGAAGCTCAACGGCCCCGGCACCGTGTCG
GCCTACGTGGTCAATGACCGCGTGGCGTGGGGCCAGCCCCGCGACCAGTTGCGCCTGTCGGTGTTCAGTG
CCGCCGTGGTGGTTGATCACGACGACCAGGACGAATCGCTGTTGGGGCATGGCGACCTGCGCCGCATCCC
GACCCTGTATCCGGGCGAGCAGCAACTACCGACCGGCCCCGGCGAGGAGCCGCCCAGCCAGCCCGGCATT
CCGGGCATGGAACCAGACCTGCCAGCCTTGACCGAAACGGAGGAATGGGAACGGCGCGGGCAGCAGCGCC
TGCCGATGCCCGATGAGCCGTGTTTTCTGGACGATGGCGAGCCGTTGGAGCCGCCGACACGGGTCACGCT
GCCGCGCCGGTAGCACTTGGGTTGCGCAGCAACCCGTAAGTGCGCTGTTCCAGACTATCGGCTGTAGCCG
CCTCGCCGCCCTATACCTTGTCTGCCTCCCCGCGTTGCGTCGCGGTGCATGGAGCCGGGCCACCTCGACC
TGAATGGAAGCCGGCGGCACCTCGCTAACGGATTCACCGTTTTTATCAGGCTCTGGGAGGCAGAATAAAT
GATCATATCGTCAATTATTACCTCCACGGGGAGAGCCTGAGCAAACTGGCCTCAGGCATTTGAGAAGCAC
ACGGTCACACTGCTTCCGGTAGTCAATAAACCGGTAAACCAGCAATAGACATAAGCGGCTATTTAACGAC
CCTGCCCTGAACCGACGACCGGGTCGAATTTGCTTTCGAATTTCTGCCATTCATCCGCTTATTATCACTT
ATTCAGGCGTAGCACCAGGCGTTTAAGGGCACCAATAACTGCCTTAAAAAAATTACGCCCCGCCCTGCCA
CTCATCGCAGTCGGCCTATTGGTTAAAAAATGAGCTGATTTAACAAAAATTTAACGCGAATTTTAACAAA
ATATTAACGCTTACAATTTCCATTCGCCATTCAGGCTGCGCAACTGTTGGGAAGGGCGATCGGTGCGGGC
CTCTTCGCTATTACGCCAGCTGGCGAAAGGGGGATGTGCTGCAAGGCGATTAAGTTGGGTAACGCCAGGG
TTTTCCCAGTCACGACGTTGTAAAACGACGGCCAGTGAGCGCGCGTAATACGACTCACTATAGGGCGAAT
TGGAGCTGGGGCCGCAATTCCCAATTCCAGGCATCAAATAAAACGAAAGGCTCAGTCGAAAGACTGGGCC
TTTCGTTTTATCTGTTGTTTGTCGGTGAACGCTCTCCTGAGTAGGACAAATCCGCCGGGAGCGGATTTGA
ACGTTGCGAAGCAACGGCCCGGAGGGTGGCGGGCAGGACGCCCGCCATAAACTGCCAGGAATTAATTCCA
GGCATCAAATAAAACGAAAGGCTCAGTCGAAAGACTGGGCCTTTCGTTTTATCTGTTGTTTGTCGGTGAA
CGCTCTCCTGAGTAGGACAAATCCGCCGGGAGCGGATTTGAACGTTGCGAAGCAACGGCCCGGAGGGTGG
CGGGCAGGACGCCCGCCATAAACTGCCAGGAATTAATTCCAGGCATCAAATAAAACGAAAGGCTCAGTCG
AAAGACTGGGCCTTTCGTTTTATCTGTTGTTTGTCGGTGAACGCTCTCCTGAGTAGGACAAATCCGCCGG
GAGCGGATTTGAACGTTGCGAAGCAACGGCCCGGAGGGTGGCGGGCAGGACGCCCGCCATAAACTGCCAG
GAATTAATTCCAGGCATCAAATAAAACGAAAGGCTCAGTCGAAAGACTGGGCCTTTCGTTTTATCTGTTG
TTTGTCGGTGAACGCTCTCCTGAGTAGGACAAATCCGCCGGGAGCGGATTTGAAC
