>Addgene plasmid #80400 | pVH016 | depositor partial sequence | sequence record 155906 | CusR-LZx
ATGAAACTGTTGATTGTCGAAGATGAAAAGAAAACCGGAGAATACTTGACCAAAGGGTTAACCGAAGCCG
GTTTTGTGGTCGATTTGGCCGACAACGGGCTGAATGGCTACCATCTGGCGATGACCGGTGATTATGATCT
GATAATCCTCGATATTATGCTGCCGGACGTGAACGGCTGGGATATCGTGCGCATGTTACGCTCCGCCAAT
AAAGGGATGCCGATTCTGTTGCTTACCGCGCTTGGCACCATTGAACATCGCGTCAAGGGGCTGGAGTTGG
GGGCAGATGACTACCTGGTGAAGCCATTCGCTTTTGCTGAACTGCTGGCGCGGGTGCGCACATTACTGCG
GCGCGGGGCGGCGGTGATTATCGAAAGTCAGTTTCAGGTTGCCGATTTGATGGTCGATCTCGTCAGCCGC
AAAGTCACCCGCAGCGGCACGCGCATCACTTTGACCAGTAAAGAGTTTACTCTGCTGGAGTTCTTCCTTC
GCCATCAGGGCGAAGTGCTGCCCCGCTCGCTTATCGCCTCGCAGGTATGGGACATGAATTTTGACAGCGA
TACCAATGCTATTGATGTGGCGGTGAAGCGGCTGCGCGGCAAAATCGACAACGACTTTGAGCCGAAGCTA
ATTCAGACCGTGCGCGGCGTGGGTTACATGCTTGAGGTGCCGGATGGTCAGGGATCTGGGTCCGGCAGCG
GTGGATCTCTGGAAATCCGCGCAGCGTTTCTTGAAAAAGAAAACACCGCACTGCGTACCCGCGCGGCCGA
ACTCCGTAAACGTGTGGGCCGGTGCCGCAACATTGTATCCAAATACGAAACCCGATACGGCCCGCT
