>Addgene plasmid #80400 | pVH016 | depositor partial sequence | sequence record 155907 | ffGFP-3xFLAG
CGTAAAGGCGAAGAGCTGTTCACTGGTGTCGTCCCTATTCTGGTGGAACTGGATGGTGATGTCAACGGTC
ATAAGTTTTCCGTGCGTGGCGAGGGTGAAGGTGACGCAACTAATGGTAAACTGACGCTGAAGTTCATCTG
TACTACTGGTAAACTGCCGGTTCCTTGGCCGACTCTGGTAACGACGCTGACTTATGGTGTTCAGTGCTTT
GCTCGTTATCCGGACCATATGAAGCAGCATGACTTCTTCAAGTCCGCCATGCCGGAAGGCTATGTGCAGG
AACGCACGATTTCCTTTAAGGATGACGGCACGTACAAAACGCGTGCGGAAGTGAAATTTGAAGGCGATAC
CCTGGTAAACCGCATTGAGCTGAAAGGCATTGACTTTAAAGAAGACGGCAATATCCTGGGCCATAAGCTG
GAATACAATTTTAACAGCCACAATGTTTACATCACCGCCGATAAACAAAAAAATGGCATTAAAGCGAATT
TTAAAATTCGCCACAACGTGGAGGATGGCAGCGTGCAGCTGGCTGATCACTACCAGCAAAACACTCCAAT
CGGTGATGGTCCTGTTCTGCTGCCAGACAATCACTATCTGAGCACGCAAAGCGTTCTGTCTAAAGATCCG
AACGAGAAACGCGATCATATGGTTCTGCTGGAGTTCGTAACCGCAGCGGGCATCACGCATGGTATGGATG
AACTGTACAAAGACTACAAGGACCATGACGGTGATTACAAGGATCATGACATCGACTACAAGGATGACGA
TGACAAG
