>Addgene plasmid #80400 | pVH016 | depositor partial sequence | sequence record 155908 | AraC
TTATGACAACTTGACGGCTACATCATTCACTTTTTCTTCACAACCGGCACGGAACTCGCTCGGGCTGGCC
CCGGTGCATTTTTTAAATACCCGCGAGAAATAGAGTTGATCGTCAAAACCAACATTGCGACCGACGGTGG
CGATAGGCATCCGGGTGGTGCTCAAAAGCAGCTTCGCCTGGCTGATACGTTGGTCCTCGCGCCAGCTTAA
GACGCTAATCCCTAACTGCTGGCGGAAAAGATGTGACAGACGCGACGGCGACAAGCAAACATGCTGTGCG
ACGCTGGCGATATCAAAATTGCTGTCTGCCAGGTGATCGCTGATGTACTGACAAGCCTCGCGTACCCGAT
TATCCATCGGTGGATGGAGCGACTCGTTAATCGCTTCCATGCGCCGCAGTAACAATTGCTCAAGCAGATT
TATCGCCAGCAGCTCCGAATAGCGCCCTTCCCCTTGCCCGGCGTTAATGATTTGCCCAAACAGGTCGCTG
AAATGCGGCTGGTGCGCTTCATCCGGGCGAAAGAACCCCGTATTGGCAAATATTGACGGCCAGTTAAGCC
ATTCATGCCAGTAGGCGCGCGGACGAAAGTAAACCCACTGGTGATACCATTCGCGAGCCTCCGGATGACG
ACCGTAGTGATGAATCTCTCCTGGCGGGAACAGCAAAATATCACCCGGTCGGCAAACAAATTCTCGTCCC
TGATTTTTCACCACCCCCTGACCGCGAATGGTGAGATTGAGAATATAACCTTTCATTCCCAGCGGTCGGT
CGATAAAAAAATCGAGATAACCGTTGGCCTCAATCGGCGTTAAACCCGCCACCAGATGGGCATTAAACGA
GTATCCCGGCAGCAGGGGATCATTTTGCGCTTCAGCCAT
