>Addgene plasmid #80400 | pVH016 | addgene partial sequence | sequence record 158603 | pBAD-F 5'-ATGCCATAGCATTTTTATCC-3'
TTTATCGCAACTCTCTACTGTTTCTCCATACCCGCTAGCGGTACCTCACGCGATACAGATCTATGAAACT
GTTGATTGTCGAAGATGAAAAGAAAACCGGAGAATACTTGACCAAAGGGTTAACCGAAGCCGGTTTTGTG
GTCGATTTGGCCGACAACGGGCTGAATGGCTACCATCTGGCGATGACCGGTGATTATGATCTGATAATCC
TCGATATTATGCTGCCGGACGTGAACGGCTGGGATATCGTGCGCATGTTACGCTCCGCCAATAAAGGGAT
GCCGATTCTGTTGCTTACCGCGCTTGGCACCATTGAACATCGCGTCAAGGGGCTGGAGTTGGGGGCAGAT
GACTACCTGGTGAAGCCATTCGCTTTTGCTGAACTGCTGGCGCGGGTGCGCACATTACTGCGGCGCGGGG
CGGCGGTGATTATCGAAAGTCAGTTTCAGGTTGCCGATTTGATGGTCGATCTCGTCAGCCGCAAAGTCAC
CCGCAGCGGCACGCGCATCACTTTGACCAGTAAAGAGTTTACTCTGCTGGAGTTCTTCCTTCGCCATCAG
GGCGAAGTGCTGCCCCGCTCGCTTATCGCCTCGCAGGTATGGGACATGAATTTTGACAGCGATACCAATG
CTATTGATGTGGCGGTGAAGCGGCTGCGCGGCAAAATCGACAACGACTTTGAGCCGAAGCTAATTCAGAC
CGTGCGCGGCGTGGGTTACATGCTTGAGGTGCCGGATGGTCAGGGATCTGGGTCCGGCAGCGGTGGATCT
CTGGAAATCCGCGCAGCGTTTCTTGAAA
