>Addgene plasmid #80400 | pVH016 | addgene partial sequence | sequence record 158606 | pBAD-R 5'-GATTTAATCTGTATCAGG-3'
AACTCAATGATGATGATGATGATGGTCGACGGCGCTATTCAGATCCTCTTCTGAGATGAGTTTTTGTTCG
GGCCCAAGCTTCTCACTACTTGTCATCGTCATCCTTGTAGTCGATGTCATGATCCTTGTAATCACCGTCA
TGGTCCTTGTAGTCTTTGTACAGTTCATCCATACCATGCGTGATGCCCGCTGCGGTTACGAACTCCAGCA
GAACCATATGATCGCGTTTCTCGTTCGGATCTTTAGACAGAACGCTTTGCGTGCTCAGATAGTGATTGTC
TGGCAGCAGAACAGGACCATCACCGATTGGAGTGTTTTGCTGGTAGTGATCAGCCAGCTGCACGCTGCCA
TCCTCCACGTTGTGGCGAATTTTAAAATTCGCTTTAATGCCATTTTTTTGTTTATCGGCGGTGATGTAAA
CATTGTGGCTGTTAAAATTGTATTCCAGCTTATGGCCCAGGATATTGCCGTCTTCTTTAAAGTCAATGCC
TTTCAGCTCAATGCGGTTTACCAGGGTATCGCCTTCAAATTTCACTTCCGCACGCGTTTTGTACGTGCCG
TCATCCTTAAAGGAAATCGTGCGTTCCTGCACATAGCCTTCCGGCATGGCGGACTTGAAGAAGTCATGCT
GCTTCATATGGTCCGGATAACGAGCAAAGCACTGAACACCATAAGTCAGCGTCGTTACCAGAGTCGGCCA
AGGAACCGGCAGTTTACCAGTAGTACAGATGAACTTCAGCGTCAGTTTACCATTAGTTGCGTCACCTTCA
CCCTCGCCACGCACGGAAAACTTATGACCGTTGACATCACCATCCAGTTCCACCAGAATAGGGACGACAC
CAGTGAACAGCTCTTCGCCTTTACGCATCTAATCCTCCTGCGCCCGTTTCTTACGAATGTATGAGCTCAT
AA
