>Addgene plasmid #80400 | pVH016 | addgene partial sequence | sequence record 159552 | pCusR-F 5'-gtcaccggaaaatcagagcc-3'
AAATTATGAGCTCATACATTCGTAAGAAACGGGCGCAGGAGGATTAGATGCGTAAAGGCGAAGAGCTGTT
CACTGGTGTCGTCCCTATTCTGGTGGAACTGGATGGTGATGTCAACGGTCATAAGTTTTCCGTGCGTGGC
GAGGGTGAAGGTGACGCAACTAATGGTAAACTGACGCTGAAGTTCATCTGTACTACTGGTAAACTGCCGG
TTCCTTGGCCGACTCTGGTAACGACGCTGACTTATGGTGTTCAGTGCTTTGCTCGTTATCCGGACCATAT
GAAGCAGCATGACTTCTTCAAGTCCGCCATGCCGGAAGGCTATGTGCAGGAACGCACGATTTCCTTTAAG
GATGACGGCACGTACAAAACGCGTGCGGAAGTGAAATTTGAAGGCGATACCCTGGTAAACCGCATTGAGC
TGAAAGGCATTGACTTTAAAGAAGACGGCAATATCCTGGGCCATAAGCTGGAATACAATTTTAACAGCCA
CAATGTTTACATCACCGCCGATAAACAAAAAAATGGCATTAAAGCGAATTTTAAAATTCGCCACAACGTG
GAGGATGGCAGCGTGCAGCTGGCTGATCACTACCAGCAAAACACTCCAATCGGTGATGGTCCTGTTCTGC
TGCCAGACAATCACTATCTGAGCACGCAAAGCGTTCTGTCTAAAGATCCGAACGAGAAACGCGATCATAT
GGTTCTGCTGGAGTTCGTAACCGCAGCGGGCATCACGCATGGTATGGATGAACTGTACAAAGACTACAAG
GACCATGACGGTGATTACAAGGATCATGACATCGACTACAAGGATGACGATGACAAGTAGTGAGAAGCTT
GGGCCCGAACAAAAA
